>Addgene plasmid #246949 | mGL-A AND T AND C-SpyTag | addgene full sequence | sequence record 489547 | Addgene NGS Result
TGGCGAATGGG
[124 nt withheld, positions 12-135]
C
[91 nt withheld, positions 137-227]
A
[49 nt withheld, positions 229-277]
CCTTTGACGTTGGAGTCCACGTTCTTT
[37 nt withheld, positions 305-341]
ACCCTATCTCGGTCTATTCTTTTGATTTATAAGGGATTTTGCCGATTTCGGCCTATTGGTTAAAAAATGA
GCTGATTTAACAAAAATTTAACGCGAATTTTAACAAAATATTAACGTTTACAATTTCAGGTGGCACTTTT
CGGGGAAATGTGCGCGGAACCCCTATTTGTTTATTTTTCTAAATACATTCAAATATGTATCCGCTCATGA
ATTAATTCTTAGAAAAACTCATCGAGCATCAAATGAAACTGCAATTTATTCATATCAGGATTATCAATAC
CATATTTTTGAAAAAGCCGTTTCTGTAATGAAGGAGAAAACTCACCGAGGCAGTTCCATAGGATGGCAAG
ATCCTGGTATCGGTCTGCGATTCCGACTCGTCCAACATCAATACAACCTATTAATTTCCCCTCGTCAAAA
ATAAGGTTATCAAGTGAGAAATCACCATGAGTGACGACTGAATCCGGTGAGAATGGCAAAAGTTTATGCA
TTTCTTTCCAGACTTGTTCAACAGGCCAGCCATTACGCTCGTCATCAAAATCACTCGCATCAACCAAACC
GTTATTCATTCGTGATTGCGCCTGAGCGAGACGAAATACGCGATCGCTGTTAAAAGGACAATTACAAACA
GGAATCGAATGCAACCGGCGCAGGAACACTGCCAGCGCATCAACAATATTTTCACCTGAATCAGGATATT
CTTCTAATACCTGGAATGCTGTTTTCCCGGGGATCGCAGTGGTGAGTAACCATGCATCATCAGGAGTACG
GATAAAATGCTTGATGGTCGGAAGAGGCATAAATTCCGTCAGCCAGTTTAGTCTGACCATCTCATCTGTA
ACATCATTGGCAACGCTACCTTTGCCATGTTTCAGAAACAACTCTGGCGCATCGGGCTTCCCATACAATC
GATAGATTGTCGCACCTGATTGCCCGACATTATCGCGAGCCCATTTATACCCATATAAATCAGCATCCAT
GTTGGAATTTAATCGCGGCCTAGAGCAAGACGTTTCCCGTTGAATATGGCTCATAACACCCCTTGTATTA
CTGTTTATGTAAGCAGACAGTTTTATTGTTCATGACCAAAATCCCTTAACGTGAGTTTTCGTTCCACTGA
GCGTCAGACCCCGTAGAAAAGATCAAAGGATCTTCTTGAGATCCTTTTTTTCTGCGCGTAATCTGCTGCT
TGCAAACAAAAAAACCACCGCTACCAGCGGTGGTTTGTTTGCCGGATCAAGAGCTACCAACTCTTTTTCC
GAAGGTAACTGGCTTCAGCAGAGCGCAGATACCAAATACTGTCCTTCTAGTGTAGCCGTAGTTAGGCCAC
CACTTCAAGAACTCTGTAGCACCGCCTACATACCTCGCTCTGCTAATCCTGTTACCAGTGGCTGCTGCCA
GTGGCGATAAGTCGTGTCTTACCGGGTTGGACTCAAGACGATAGTTACCGGATAAGGCGCAGCGGTCGGG
CTGAACGGGGGGTTCGTGCACACAGCCCAGCTTGGAGCGAACGACCTACACCGAACTGAGATACCTACAG
CGTGAGCTATGAGAAAGCGCCACGCTTCCCGAAGGGAGAAAGGCGGACAGGTATCCGGTAAGCGGCAGGG
TCGGAACAGGAGAGCGCACGAGGGAGCTTCCAGGGGGAAACGCCTGGTATCTTTATAGTCCTGTCGGGTT
TCGCCACCTCTGACTTGAGCGTCGATTTTTGTGATGCTCGTCAGGGGGGCGGAGCCTATGGAAAAACGCC
AGCAACGCGGCCTTTTTACGGTTCCTGGCCTTTTGCTGGCCTTTTGCTCACATGTTCTTTCCTGCGTTAT
CCCCTGATTCTGTGGATAACCGTATTACCGCCTTTGAGTGAGCTGATACCGCTCGCCGCAGCCGAACGAC
CGAGCGCAGCGAGTCAGTGAGCGAGGAAGCGGAAGAGCGCCTGATGCGGTATTTTCTCCTTACGCATCTG
TGCGGTATTTCACACCGCATATATGGTGCACTCTCAGTACAATCTGCTCTGATGCCGCATAGTTAAGCCA
GTATACACTCCGCTATCGCTACGTGACTGGGTCATGGCTGCGCCCCGACACCCGCCAACACCCGCTGACG
CGCCCTGACGGGCTTGTCTGCTCCCGGCATCCGCTTACAGACAAGCTGTGACCGTCTCCGGGAGCTGCAT
GTGTCAGAGGTTTTCACCGTCATCACCGAAACGCGCGAGGCAGCTGCGGTAAAGCTCATCAGCGTGGTCG
TGAAGCGATTCACAGATGTCTGCCTGTTCATCCGCGTCCAGCTCGTTGAGTTTCTCCAGAAGCGTTAATG
TCTGGCTTCTGATAAAGCGGGCCATGTTAAGGGCGGTTTTTTCCTGTTTGGTCACTGATGCCTCCGTGTA
AGGGGGATTTCTGTTCATGGGGGTAATGATACCGATGAAACGAGAGAGGATGCTCACGATACGGGTTACT
GATGATGAACATGCCCGGTTACTGGAACGTTGTGAGGGTAAACAACTGGCGGTATGGATGCGGCGGGACC
AGAGAAAAATCACTCAGGGTCAATGCCAGCGCTTCGTTAATACAGATGTAGGTGTTCCACAGGGTAGCCA
GCAGCATCCTGCGATGCAGATCCGGAACATAATGGTGCAGGGCGCTGACTTCCGCGTTTCCAGACTTTAC
GAAACACGGAAACCGAAGACCATTCATGTTGTTGCTCAGGTCGCAGACGTTTTGCAGCAGCAGTCGCTTC
ACGTTCGCTCGCGTATCGGTGATTCATTCTGCTAACCAGTAAGGCAACCCCGCCAGCCTAGCCGGGTCCT
CAACGACAGGAGCACGATCATGCGCACCCGTGGGGCCGCCATGCCGGCGATAATGGCCTGCTTCTCGCCG
AAACGTTTGGTGGCGGGACCAGTGACGAAGGCTTGAGCGAGGGCGTGCAAGATTCCGAATACCGCAAGCG
ACAGGCCGATCATCGTCGCGCTCCAGCGAAAGCGGTCCTCGCCGAAAATGACCCAGAGCGCTGCCGGCAC
CTGTCCTACGAGTTGCATGATAAAGAAGACAGTCATAAGTGCGGCGACGATAGTCATGCCCCGCGCCCAC
CGGAAGGAGCTGACTGGGTTGAAGGCTCTCAAGGGCATCGGTCGAGATCCCGGTGCCTAATGAGTGAGCT
AACTTACATTAATTGCGTTGCGCTCACTGCCCGCTTTCCAGTCGGGAAACCTGTCGTGCCAGCTGCATTA
ATGAATCGGCCAACGCGCGGGGAGAGGCGGTTTGCGTATTGGGCGCCAGGGTGGTTTTTCTTTTCACCAG
TGAGACGGGCAACAGCTGATTGCCCTTCACCGCCTGGCCCTGAGAGAGTTGCAGCAAGCGGTCCACGCTG
GTTTGCCCCAGCAGGCGAAAATCCTGTTTGATGGTGGTTAACGGCGGGATATAACATGAGCTGTCTTCGG
TATCGTCGTATCCCACTACCGAGATGTCCGCACCAACGCGCAGCCCGGACTCGGTAATGGCGCGCATTGC
GCCCAGCGCCATCTGATCGTTGGCAACCAGCATCGCAGTGGGAACGATGCCCTCATTCAGCATTTGCATG
GTTTGTTGAAAACCGGACATGGCACTCCAGTCGCCTTCCCGTTCCGCTATCGGCTGAATTTGATTGCGAG
TGAGATATTTATGCCAGCCAGCCAGACGCAGACGCGCCGAGACAGAACTTAATGGGCCCGCTAACAGCGC
GATTTGCTGGTGACCCAATGCGACCAGATGCTCCACGCCCAGTCGCGTACCGTCTTCATGGGAGAAAATA
ATACTGTTGATGGGTGTCTGGTCAGAGACATCAAGAAATAACGCCGGAACATTAGTGCAGGCAGCTTCCA
CAGCAATGGCATCCTGGTCATCCAGCGGATAGTTAATGATCAGCCCACTGACGCGTTGCGCGAGAAGATT
GTGCACCGCCGCTTTACAGGCTTCGACGCCGCTTCGTTCTACCATCGACACCACCACGCTGGCACCCAGT
TGATCGGCGCGAGATTTAATCGCCGCGACAATTTGCGACGGCGCGTGCAGGGCCAGACTGGAGGTGGCAA
CGCCAATCAGCAACGACTGTTTGCCCGCCAGTTGTTGTGCCACGCGGTTGGGAATGTAATTCAGCTCCGC
CATCGCCGCTTCCACTTTTTCCCGCGTTTTCGCAGAAACGTGGCTGGCCTGGTTCACCACGCGGGAAACG
GTCTGATAAGAGACACCGGCATACTCTGCGACATCGTATAACGTTACTGGTTTCACATTCACCACCCTGA
ATTGACTCTCTTCCGGGCGCTATCATGCCATACCGCGAAAGGTTTTGCGCCATTCGATGGTGTCCGGGAT
CTCGACGCTCTCCCTTATGCGACTCCTGCATTAGGAAGCAGCCCAGTAGTAGGTTGAGGCCGTTGAGCAC
CGCCGCCGCAAGGAATGGTGCATGCAAGGAGATGGCGCCCAACAGTCCCCCGGCCACGGGGCCTGCCACC
ATACCCACGCCGAAACAAGCGCTCATGAGCCCGAAGTGGCGAGCCCGATCTTCCCCATCGGTGATGTCGG
CGATATAGGCGCCAGCAACCGCACCTGTGGCGCCGGTGATGCCGGCCACGATGCGTCCGGCGTAGAGGAT
CGAGATCGATCTCGATCCCGCGAAATTAATACGACTCACTATAGGGGAATTGTGAGCGGATAACAATTCC
CCTCTAGAAATAATTTTGTTTAACTTTAAGAAGGAGATATACATATGGGAAGTTCAAAACTAGGGGATAT
AGAATTCATCAAAGTTAACAAGGGTGGTTCGGGAGGCAGTGGCGGGAGCGGCTCAGGCGAGAGTGGTTCT
GGGGGTTCCGGAGGATCGGGAGGTTCAGGTGGCTCGGGTGGGTCAGAAAATCTGTACTTTCAAAGCGGAG
GTTCCGGCGGCAGCGGATCAGGAGAATCAGGAAGCGGTTCAGGATCCGGGGAGAGCGGCTCTGGCGGGGG
TTCTGGAGGCTCTGGTGGCTCGGGAGGTAGCAAATTAGGCGAGATCGAATTCATCAAGGTGGATAAAACC
GATAAAAAACCGCTGCGCGGTGCGGTGTTTAGCCTGCAGAAGCAACACCCGGATTACCCGGACATCTACG
GTGCGATTGACCAGAATGGGACGTACCAGGATGTGCGCACTGGTGAGGACGGCAAGTTGACCTTTACCAA
CCTGTCCGACGGAAAGTATCGTCTTATCGAGAACAGCGAGCCGCCGGGTTATAAGCCGGTTCAAAACAAA
CCAATCGTTAGCTTTCGTATTGTGGATGGTGAGGTGCGCGACGTGACCTCGATCGTACCGCAGGGTGGGT
CGGGCGGTTCCGGGGGTAGCGGCGGATCTGGCGGTTCCGGTGGCTCCGGTGGTAGTGGTGGCAGCGGCGG
CTCCGGTGGTTCTGCACATATTGTCATGGTGGACGCATATAAACCGACCAAAGGCGGTAGCGGCGGCTCA
GGGGGTTCTGGGGGTAGCGGCGGATCCCTGGCGGAAACCGGCGGTGGTAGCGGTGGTTCCGGAGGTTCCG
GCGGCAGCGGCGGCTCGATGGTCAGCAAGGGCGAGGAACTGTTTACCGGTGTCGTGCCAATCCTGGTGGA
ACTGGATGGGGACGTGAACGGTCATAAGTTCAGCGTTCGTGGTGAAGGTGAGGGTGACGCCACAAATGGC
AAATTGACCCTCAAGTTTATTTGTACCACCGGCAAGTTACCGGTTCCGTGGCCGACGTTGGTTACTACGC
TGGGTTACGGCGTGGCGTGCTTCGCGCGTTATCCGGACCACATGAAACAGCATGATTTCTTTAAAAGCGC
TATGCCGGAAGGTTACGTTCAAGAGCGTACCATCAGCTTTAAGGATGATGGCACCTACAAGACGCGTGCA
GAAGTTAAATTCGAAGGCGATACCTTGGTTAATCGTATCGTTCTGAAGGGCATTGACTTTAAGGAAGACG
GCAATATCTTGGGCCACAAACTGGAATATAACTTCAACAGCCACAAGGTGTACATCACCGCTGACAAACA
AAAAAACGGCATCAAAGCGAACTTCAAGACGCGACATAATGTCGAAGATGGGGGTGTGCAGCTGGCCGAT
CACTACCAACAGAACACTCCGATTGGCGACGGTCCGGTTCTCCTCCCGGACAATCACTACCTGTCTCATC
AGAGCAAGCTGTCCAAGGATCCGAATGAAAAACGTGACCACATGGTTCTGAAAGAACGTGTTACTGCTGC
GGGTATTACGCATGATATGGATGAACTGTACAAAGGTGGCTCCGGTGGTTCGGGCGGTTCTGGTGGCAGC
GGTGGTAGCGGGGGGAGCGGAGGCTCCGGTGGTTCCGGCGGCTCGGGCGGTTCCAAGCCGCTGCGTGGTG
CGGTTTTTAGCTTGCAAAAGCAACATCCGGATTATCCGGACATCTATGGTGCGATCGACCAGAACGGAAC
CTACCAAAACGTGCGCACCGGCGAGGACGGCAAGTTGACCTTCAAGAACTTGTCTGATGGAAAGTACCGC
CTGTTCGAGAATTCTGAGCCTGCTGGTTACAAACCGGTGCAAAACAAACCGATTGTGGCATTTCAGATTG
TTAATGGTGAGGTCAGAGATGTCACCTCCATTGTTCCACAGGATATTCCGGCCACCTACGAATTCACCAA
CGGAAAGCACTATATCACGAACGAACCGATTCCGCCGAAAGGTGGCAGTGGTGGTTCTGGCGGTAGCGGC
GGCAGCGGAGGCTCCGGGGGTAGCGGTGGTTCCGGCGGCAGCGGCGGCTCTGGAGGGAGTCTAGAAGTAT
TATTTCAAGGACCCGGCGGCTCCGGTGGCTCTGGCGGCAGCGGTGGTTCGGGTGGTTCCCACCACCATCA
CCACCATGGTGGCAGCGGCGGCTCTGGTGGCAGCGGAGGTAGTGGGGGTTCCGGTGGTTCCGGTGGGTCA
GGTGGATCTGGCGGCTCGGGCGGAAGCGACATTCCGGCGACCTACGAGTTCACCGATGGTAAGCACTATA
TCACCAATGAGCCGATCCCGCCAAAATAACTCGAGCACCACCACCACCACCACTGAGATCCGGCTGCTAA
CAAAGCCCGAAAGGAAGCTGAGTTGGCTGCTGCCACCGCTGAGCAATAACTAGCATAACCCCTTGGGGCC
TCTAAACGGGTCTTGAGGGGTTTTTTGCTGAAAGGAGGAACTATATCCGGAT
Features (pLannotate 1.2.2; 19 found; start..end, strand, type, name):
     12..467     +  rep_origin     f1 ori (sequence partly withheld): f1 bacteriophage origin of replication; arrow indicates direction of (+) strand synthesis
    494..551     +  promoter       AmpR promoter (fragment): bla
    560..1375    -  CDS            KanR: aminoglycoside phosphotransferase; aph(3')-Ia; confers resistance to kanamycin in bacteria or G418 (Geneticin®) in eukaryotes
   1497..2085    +  rep_origin     ori: high-copy-number ColE1/pMB1/pBR322/pUC origin of replication
   2271..2413    -  misc_feature   bom: basis of mobility region from pBR322
   2515..2706    -  CDS            rop: Rop protein, which maintains plasmids at low copy number; rop
   2723..3103    +  CDS            YPB1_ECOLX: Protein predicted: Swiss-Prot protein existence level 4. From Escherichia coli.
   3175..3466    -  CDS            TcR (fragment): tetracycline efflux protein; tet; confers resistance to tetracycline
   3481..3502    -  protein_bind   CAP binding site: CAP binding activates transcription in the presence of cAMP. E. coli catabolite activator protein
   3515..4597    -  CDS            lacI: lac repressor; lacI; The lac repressor binds to the lac operator to inhibit transcription in E. coli. This inhibition can be relieved by adding lactose or isopropyl-β-D-thiogalactopyranoside (IPTG).
   4598..4675    -  promoter       lacI promoter: lacI
   4683..4962    -  CDS            TcR (fragment): tetracycline efflux protein; tet; confers resistance to tetracycline
   4988..5006    +  promoter       T7 promoter: promoter for bacteriophage T7 RNA polymerase
   5007..5031    +  protein_bind   lac operator: The lac repressor binds to the lac operator to inhibit transcription in E. coli. This inhibition can be relieved by adding lactose or isopropyl-β-D-thiogalactopyranoside (IPTG). lac repressor encoded by lacI
   5046..5068    +  RBS            RBS: efficient ribosome binding site from bacteriophage T7 gene 10 (Olins and Rangwala, 1989)
   5889..6605    +  CDS            mClover1.5: mClover1.5 is a fluorescent protein published in 2016, derived from Aequorea victoria. It is reported to be a monomer.
   7377..7394    +  CDS            9xHis (fragment): 9xHis affinity tag
   7404..7453    +  CDS            SET1 (fragment): solubility-enhancement tag derived from T7 phage gene 10B
   7461..7508    +  terminator     T7 terminator: transcription terminator for bacteriophage T7 RNA polymerase
