[The description below was written by a language model from this plasmid's Addgene catalogue record and pLannotate feature annotations shown in this document.]
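Description:
mGL-A AND T AND C-SpyTag is a bacterial expression plasmid built on the pET 29b(+) backbone (7,533 nt in the sequenced record) that encodes a synthetic, multi-domain fusion protein designed for logic-gated release of the green fluorescent protein mGreenLantern from biomaterials. It is selected with kanamycin through the aph(3')-Ia gene and replicates from a ColE1/pMB1-type origin. The feature table also shows the bom and rop elements, an f1 origin and remnants of a tetracycline-resistance gene carried over from the backbone. Expression runs from a T7 promoter with an adjacent lac operator and the T7 gene 10 ribosome binding site, ends at a T7 terminator, and is kept under control by a plasmid-borne lacI, so it is IPTG-inducible in hosts that supply T7 RNA polymerase.

According to the depositor, the open reading frame runs in the order SnoopTag, HRV-3C cleavage site, DogCatcher, SpyTag, eSrtA(2A9) sortase recognition site, mGreenLantern, SnoopCatcher, TEV cleavage site, 6xHis and DogTag, with flexible GGS repeat linkers between the modules. The Tag/Catcher pairs form spontaneous covalent isopeptide bonds. Intramolecular SnoopTag/SnoopCatcher and DogTag/DogCatcher ligation would presumably create redundant, looped connections between the SpyTag anchor and the cargo, although the record does not spell out this topology. The SpyTag tethers the protein to a material, and the stated purpose is that mGreenLantern is freed only after treatment with all three enzymes: sortase AND TEV AND HRV-3C. The His tag allows affinity purification.

The automated annotation labels the fluorescent protein as mClover1.5, a homology hit to a related Aequorea-derived protein, and does not recognise the Tag/Catcher or protease-site modules. It also reports a His tag fragment near the terminator.
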