Addgene plasmid #246949: mGL-A AND T AND C-SpyTag
Purpose: Expresses multifunctional construct for AND AND-gated release of mGreenLantern from materials in response to sortase eSrtA(2A9) AND TEV AND HRV-3C treatment. Contains a SpyTag for material tethering.
Depositing lab: Cole DeForest. Depositing organization: University of Washington. Publication: Boolean Logic-Based Controlled Release of Bioactive Proteins with Diversified Inputs. Ross ML, Gharios R, Kottantharayil S, Li A, DeForest CA. Angew Chem Int Ed Engl. 2025 Nov 10:e19925. doi: 10.1002/anie.202519925. PubMed 41211854.
Backbone
  Vector backbone: pET 29b (+)
  Vector type: Bacterial Expression
Growth in bacteria
  Bacterial resistance: Kanamycin, 50 μg/mL
  Growth temperature: 37°C
  Growth strain: DH5alpha
  Copy number: High Copy
Gene/Insert
  Gene/Insert name: Please see depositor comments below
  Species: Synthetic
  Tag / fusion protein: 6x His tag (C terminal on insert)
  Cloning method: Restriction Enzyme; 5′ cloning site Unknown (unknown if destroyed)
Terms and licenses: Academic/Nonprofit Terms; Industry Terms: Not Available to Industry
Depositor comments: Full gene insert: MGSS-SnoopTag-GGS(x10)-HRV-3Cc-GGS(x10)-DogCatcher-GGS(x10)-SpyTag-GGS(x5)-2A9c-GGS(x5)-mGreenLantern-GGS(x10)-SnoopCatcher-GGS(x10)-TEVc-GGS(x5)-6xHis-GGS(x10)-DogTag
How to cite: mGL-A AND T AND C-SpyTag was a gift from Cole DeForest (Addgene plasmid # 246949 ; http://n2t.net/addgene:246949 ; RRID:Addgene_246949)
